LOCUS       Exported 2159 bp ds-DNA circular SYN 20-JAN-2023
DEFINITION  Bacterial Expression plasmid for SARS-CoV-2 nsp10.
ACCESSION   .
VERSION     .
KEYWORDS    pGBW-m4046840
SOURCE      synthetic DNA construct
  ORGANISM  synthetic DNA construct
REFERENCE   1 (bases 1 to 2159)
  TITLE     SARS-CoV-2 protein E. coli expression constructs, tagged, for
            protein expression and/or purification
REFERENCE   2 (bases 1 to 2159)
  AUTHORS   .
  TITLE     Direct Submission
  JOURNAL   Exported Jan 20, 2023 from SnapGene Server 1.1.58
            http://www.snapgene.com
FEATURES             Location/Qualifiers
     source          1..2159
                     /organism="synthetic DNA construct"
                     /mol_type="other DNA"
     primer_bind     1..20
                     /label=T7
                     /note="T7 promoter, forward primer"
     promoter        1..19
                     /label=T7 promoter
                     /note="promoter for bacteriophage T7 RNA polymerase"
     protein_bind    20..44
                     /label=lac operator
                     /bound_moiety="lac repressor encoded by lacI"
                     /note="The lac repressor binds to the lac operator to
                     inhibit transcription in E. coli. This inhibition can be
                     relieved by adding lactose or
                     isopropyl-beta-D-thiogalactopyranoside (IPTG)."
     RBS             59..81
                     /note="efficient ribosome binding site from bacteriophage
                     T7 gene 10 (Olins and Rangwala, 1989)"
     CDS             509..529
                     /codon_start=1
                     /product="tobacco etch virus (TEV) protease recognition and
                     cleavage site"
                     /label=TEV site
                     /translation="ENLYFQS"
     CDS             530..553
                     /codon_start=1
                     /product="peptide that binds Strep-Tactin(R), an engineered
                     form of streptavidin"
                     /label=Strep-Tag II
                     /translation="WSHPQFEK"
     rep_origin      674..1262
                     /direction=RIGHT
                     /label=ori
                     /note="high-copy-number ColE1/pMB1/pBR322/pUC origin of
                     replication"
     primer_bind     1163..1182
                     /label=pBR322ori-F
                     /note="pBR322 origin, forward primer"
     CDS             1368..2027
                     /codon_start=1
                     /gene="cat"
                     /product="chloramphenicol acetyltransferase"
                     /label=CmR
                     /note="confers resistance to chloramphenicol"
                     /translation="MEKKITGYTTVDISQWHRKEHFEAFQSVAQCTYNQTVQLDITAFL
                     KTVKKNKHKFYPAFIHILARLMNAHPEFRMAMKDGELVIWDSVHPCYTVFHEQTETFSS
                     LWSEYHDDFRQFLHIYSQDVACYGENLAYFPKGFIENMFFVSANPWVSFTSFDLNVANM
                     DNFFAPVFTMGKYYTQGDKVLMPLAIQVHHAVCDGFHVGRMLNELQQYCDEWQGGA"
     primer_bind     complement(1434..1453)
                     /label=CAT-R
                     /note="Chloramphenicol resistance gene, reverse primer"
     terminator      2098..2132
                     /label=lambda t0 terminator
                     /note="minimal transcription terminator from phage lambda
                     (Scholtissek and Grosse, 1987)"
ORIGIN
        1 taatacgact cactataggg gaattgtgag cggataacaa ttcccctcta gaaataattt
       61 tgtttaactt taagaaggag actcttctat gnnnnnnnnn nnnnnnnnnn nnnnnnnnnn
      121 nnnnnnnnnn nnnnnnnnnn nnnnnnnnnn nnnnnnnnnn nnnnnnnnnn nnnnnnnnnn
      181 nnnnnnnnnn nnnnnnnnnn nnnnnnnnnn nnnnnnnnnn nnnnnnnnnn nnnnnnnnnn
      241 nnnnnnnnnn nnnnnnnnnn nnnnnnnnnn nnnnnnnnnn nnnnnnnnnn nnnnnnnnnn
      301 nnnnnnnnnn nnnnnnnnnn nnnnnnnnnn nnnnnnnnnn nnnnnnnnnn nnnnnnnnnn
      361 nnnnnnnnnn nnnnnnnnnn nnnnnnnnnn nnnnnnnnnn nnnnnnnnnn nnnnnnnnnn
      421 nnnnnnnnnn nnnnnnnnnn nnnnnnnnnn nnnnnnnnnn nnnnnnnnnn nnnnnnnnnn
      481 nnnnnnnnnn nnnnnnnnnn nnnnnnnnga gaacctgtac tttcaaagct ggagccatcc
      541 gcagtttgaa aaataaccgg cttatcggtc agtttcacct gatttacgta aaaacccgct
      601 tcggcgggtt tttgcttttg gaggggcaga aagatgaatg actgtccacg acgctatacc
      661 caaaagaaaa agcttgagat cctttttttc tgcgcgtaat ctgctgcttg caaacaaaaa
      721 aaccaccgct accagcggtg gtttgtttgc cggatcaaga gctaccaact ctttttccga
      781 aggtaactgg cttcagcaga gcgcagatac caaatactgt tcttctagtg tagccgtagt
      841 taggccacca cttcaagaac tctgtagcac cgcctacata cctcgctctg ctaatcctgt
      901 taccagtggc tgctgccagt ggcgataagt cgtgtcttac cgggttggac tcaagacgat
      961 agttaccgga taaggcgcag cggtcgggct gaacgggggg ttcgtgcaca cagcccagct
     1021 tggagcgaac gacctacacc gaactgagat acctacagcg tgagctatga gaaagcgcca
     1081 cgcttcccga agggagaaag gcggacaggt atccggtaag cggcagggtc ggaacaggag
     1141 agcgcacgag ggagcttcca gggggaaacg cctggtatct ttatagtcct gtcgggtttc
     1201 gccacctctg acttgagcgt cgatttttgt gatgctcgtc aggggggcgg agcctatgga
     1261 aattgatcgg gcacgtaaga ggttccaact ttcaccataa tgaaataaga tcactaccgg
     1321 gcgtattttt tgagttatcg agattttcag gagctaagga agctaaaatg gagaaaaaaa
     1381 tcactggata taccaccgtt gatatatccc aatggcatcg taaagaacat tttgaggcat
     1441 ttcagtcagt tgctcaatgt acctataacc agaccgttca gctggatatt acggcctttt
     1501 taaagaccgt aaagaaaaat aagcacaagt tttatccggc ctttattcac attcttgccc
     1561 gcctgatgaa tgctcatccg gaatttcgta tggcaatgaa agacggtgag ctggtgatat
     1621 gggatagtgt tcacccttgt tacaccgttt tccatgagca aactgaaacg ttttcatcgc
     1681 tctggagtga ataccacgac gatttccggc agtttctaca catatattcg caagatgtgg
     1741 cgtgttacgg tgaaaacctg gcctatttcc ctaaagggtt tattgagaat atgtttttcg
     1801 tttcagccaa tccctgggtg agtttcacca gttttgattt aaacgtggcc aatatggaca
     1861 acttcttcgc ccccgttttc accatgggca aatattatac gcaaggcgac aaggtgctga
     1921 tgccgctggc gattcaggtt catcatgccg tttgtgatgg cttccatgtc ggcagaatgc
     1981 ttaatgaatt acaacagtac tgcgatgagt ggcagggcgg ggcgtaattt gatatcgagc
     2041 tcgcttggac tcctgttgat agatccagta atgacctcag aactccatct ggatttgttc
     2101 agaacgctcg gttgccgccg ggcgtttttt attggtcatc gatctcgatc ccgcgaaat
//
