[The description below was written by a language model from this plasmid's Addgene catalogue record and the feature table of its GenBank file.]
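Description:
pGBW-m4046840 is a compact (about 2.2 kb) synthetic bacterial expression plasmid for producing the SARS-CoV-2 non-structural protein nsp10 in Escherichia coli. Its minimal backbone consists of little more than a high-copy ColE1/pUC-type origin of replication and a chloramphenicol acetyltransferase (CmR) gene, which provides chloramphenicol selection. A minimal phage lambda t0 transcription terminator is annotated downstream of the resistance gene.

The expression cassette begins with a bacteriophage T7 promoter immediately followed by a lac operator, so transcription depends on T7 RNA polymerase and is repressed by LacI until induced with IPTG or lactose. The plasmid carries no annotated lacI gene or T7 polymerase, so both must be supplied by the expression host. A strong ribosome binding site from T7 gene 10 and an ATG start codon drive translation of the roughly 416 bp nsp10 coding sequence. This sequence is derived from the ORF1ab polyprotein and has been codon-recoded for E. coli. The nsp10 open reading frame is not itself annotated in the feature table, but it corresponds to the unannotated interval between the RBS and the tag sequences. The insert is fused at its C-terminus to a TEV protease recognition site followed by a Strep-Tag II. This allows affinity capture on Strep-Tactin resin, after which the tag can be removed by TEV cleavage.

The plasmid belongs to a set of tagged SARS-CoV-2 protein constructs intended for recombinant expression and/or purification in E. coli.
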