Addgene plasmid #145700: pGBW-m4046840
Purpose: Bacterial Expression plasmid for SARS-CoV-2 nsp10
Depositing lab: Ginkgo Bioworks & Benjie Chen. Depositing organization: Ginkgo Bioworks.
Backbone
  Vector backbone: ori-013 - marker | cmR
  Backbone size w/o insert (bp): 1462
  Vector type: Bacterial Expression
Growth in bacteria
  Bacterial resistance: Chloramphenicol, 25 μg/mL
  Growth temperature: 30°C
  Growth strain: DH5alpha
  Copy number: High Copy
Gene/Insert
  Gene/Insert name: SARS-CoV-2 nsp10
  Species: Escherichia coli str. K-12 substr. MG1655; Severe acute respiratory syndrome coronavirus 2
  Insert size (bp): 416
  Mutation: Escherichia coli recode 1
  Entrez Gene: ORF1ab (a.k.a. GU280_gp01)
  Promoter: Promoter | pT7 ; Operator | lacO ; RBS | T7_rbs ; Start Codon | ATG
  Tag / fusion protein: Cleavable TEV;StrepII (C terminal on backbone)
  Cloning method: Unknown
Resource information
  A portion of this plasmid was derived from a plasmid made by: GinkgoBioworks
Depositor comments: NCBI Reference Sequence: YP_009725306.1
How to cite: pGBW-m4046840 was a gift from Ginkgo Bioworks & Benjie Chen (Addgene plasmid # 145700 ; http://n2t.net/addgene:145700 ; RRID:Addgene_145700)
